>Addgene plasmid #125615 | pBT374 | addgene full sequence | sequence record 243555 | Addgene NGS Result
GTGATGCGGTTTTGGCAGTACATCAATGGGCGTGGATAGCGGTTTGACTCACGGGGATTTCCAAGTCTCC
ACCCCATTGACGTCAATGGGAGTTTGTTTTGGCACCAAAATCAACGGGACTTTCCAAAATGTCGTAACAA
CTCCGCCCCATTGACGCAAATGGGCGGTAGGCGTGTACGGTGGGAGGTCTATATAAGCAGAGCTGGTTTA
GTGAACCGTCAGATCCGCTAGAGATCCGCGGCCGCTAATACGACTCACTATAGGGAGAGCCGCCACCATG
AAACGGACAGCCGACGGAAGCGAGTTCGAGTCACCAAAGAAGAAGCGGAAAGTCAGTTTTGAGAGGAACT
ACGACCCCCGGGAGCTGAGAAAGGAGACATACCTGCTGTATGAGATCAAGTGGGGCAAGTCCGGCAAGCT
GTGGAGGCACTGGTGCCAGAACAATCGCACACAGCACGCCGAGGTGTACTTCCTGGAGAACATCTTTAAT
GCCCGGAGATTCAATCCATCTACCCACTGTAGCATCACATGGTATCTGAGCTGGTCCCCCTGCGCCGAGT
GTTCTCAGAAGATCGTGGATTTCCTGAAGGAGCACCCTAACGTGAATCTGGAGATCTATGTGGCCCGGCT
GTACTATCCAGAGAACGAGAGGAATAGGCAGGGCCTGCGGGATCTGGTGAATTCCGGCGTGACCATCAGA
ATCATGGACCTGCCAGATTACAACTATTGCTGGAAGACCTTCGTGAGCGATCAGGGAGGCGACGAGGATT
ACTGGCCAGGACACTTCGCCCCTTGGATCAAGCAGTATAGCCTGAAGCTGTCTGGCGGATCTAGCGGAGG
ATCCTCTGGCAGCGAGACACCAGGAACAAGCGAGTCAGCAACACCAGAGAGCAGTGGCGGCAGCAGCGGC
GGCAGCGACAAGAAGTACAGCATCGGCCTGGCCATCGGCACCAACTCTGTGGGCTGGGCCGTGATCACCG
ACGAGTACAAGGTGCCCAGCAAGAAATTCAAGGTGCTGGGCAACACCGACCGGCACAGCATCAAGAAGAA
CCTGATCGGAGCCCTGCTGTTCGACAGCGGCGAAACAGCCGAGGCCACCCGGCTGAAGAGAACCGCCAGA
AGAAGATACACCAGACGGAAGAACCGGATCTGCTATCTGCAAGAGATCTTCAGCAACGAGATGGCCAAGG
TGGACGACAGCTTCTTCCACAGACTGGAAGAGTCCTTCCTGGTGGAAGAGGATAAGAAGCACGAGCGGCA
CCCCATCTTCGGCAACATCGTGGACGAGGTGGCCTACCACGAGAAGTACCCCACCATCTACCACCTGAGA
AAGAAACTGGTGGACAGCACCGACAAGGCCGACCTGCGGCTGATCTATCTGGCCCTGGCCCACATGATCA
AGTTCCGGGGCCACTTCCTGATCGAGGGCGACCTGAACCCCGACAACAGCGACGTGGACAAGCTGTTCAT
CCAGCTGGTGCAGACCTACAACCAGCTGTTCGAGGAAAACCCCATCAACGCCAGCGGCGTGGACGCCAAG
GCCATCCTGTCTGCCAGACTGAGCAAGAGCAGACGGCTGGAAAATCTGATCGCCCAGCTGCCCGGCGAGA
AGAAGAATGGCCTGTTCGGAAACCTGATTGCCCTGAGCCTGGGCCTGACCCCCAACTTCAAGAGCAACTT
CGACCTGGCCGAGGATGCCAAACTGCAGCTGAGCAAGGACACCTACGACGACGACCTGGACAACCTGCTG
GCCCAGATCGGCGACCAGTACGCCGACCTGTTTCTGGCCGCCAAGAACCTGTCCGACGCCATCCTGCTGA
GCGACATCCTGAGAGTGAACACCGAGATCACCAAGGCCCCCCTGAGCGCCTCTATGATCAAGAGATACGA
CGAGCACCACCAGGACCTGACCCTGCTGAAAGCTCTCGTGCGGCAGCAGCTGCCTGAGAAGTACAAAGAG
ATTTTCTTCGACCAGAGCAAGAACGGCTACGCCGGCTACATTGACGGCGGAGCCAGCCAGGAAGAGTTCT
ACAAGTTCATCAAGCCCATCCTGGAAAAGATGGACGGCACCGAGGAACTGCTCGTGAAGCTGAACAGAGA
GGACCTGCTGCGGAAGCAGCGGACCTTCGACAACGGCAGCATCCCCCACCAGATCCACCTGGGAGAGCTG
CACGCCATTCTGCGGCGGCAGGAAGATTTTTACCCATTCCTGAAGGACAACCGGGAAAAGATCGAGAAGA
TCCTGACCTTCCGCATCCCCTACTACGTGGGCCCTCTGGCCAGGGGAAACAGCAGATTCGCCTGGATGAC
CAGAAAGAGCGAGGAAACCATCACCCCCTGGAACTTCGAGGAAGTGGTGGACAAGGGCGCTTCCGCCCAG
AGCTTCATCGAGCGGATGACCAACTTCGATAAGAACCTGCCCAACGAGAAGGTGCTGCCCAAGCACAGCC
TGCTGTACGAGTACTTCACCGTGTATAACGAGCTGACCAAAGTGAAATACGTGACCGAGGGAATGAGAAA
GCCCGCCTTCCTGAGCGGCGAGCAGAAAAAGGCCATCGTGGACCTGCTGTTCAAGACCAACCGGAAAGTG
ACCGTGAAGCAGCTGAAAGAGGACTACTTCAAGAAAATCGAGTGCTTCGACTCCGTGGAAATCTCCGGCG
TGGAAGATCGGTTCAACGCCTCCCTGGGCACATACCACGATCTGCTGAAAATTATCAAGGACAAGGACTT
CCTGGACAATGAGGAAAACGAGGACATTCTGGAAGATATCGTGCTGACCCTGACACTGTTTGAGGACAGA
GAGATGATCGAGGAACGGCTGAAAACCTATGCCCACCTGTTCGACGACAAAGTGATGAAGCAGCTGAAGC
GGCGGAGATACACCGGCTGGGGCAGGCTGAGCCGGAAGCTGATCAACGGCATCCGGGACAAGCAGTCCGG
CAAGACAATCCTGGATTTCCTGAAGTCCGACGGCTTCGCCAACAGAAACTTCATGCAGCTGATCCACGAC
GACAGCCTGACCTTTAAAGAGGACATCCAGAAAGCCCAGGTGTCCGGCCAGGGCGATAGCCTGCACGAGC
ACATTGCCAATCTGGCCGGCAGCCCCGCCATTAAGAAGGGCATCCTGCAGACAGTGAAGGTGGTGGACGA
GCTCGTGAAAGTGATGGGCCGGCACAAGCCCGAGAACATCGTGATCGAAATGGCCAGAGAGAACCAGACC
ACCCAGAAGGGACAGAAGAACAGCCGCGAGAGAATGAAGCGGATCGAAGAGGGCATCAAAGAGCTGGGCA
GCCAGATCCTGAAAGAACACCCCGTGGAAAACACCCAGCTGCAGAACGAGAAGCTGTACCTGTACTACCT
GCAGAATGGGCGGGATATGTACGTGGACCAGGAACTGGACATCAACCGGCTGTCCGACTACGATGTGGAC
CATATCGTGCCTCAGAGCTTTCTGAAGGACGACTCCATCGACAACAAGGTGCTGACCAGAAGCGACAAGA
ACCGGGGCAAGAGCGACAACGTGCCCTCCGAAGAGGTCGTGAAGAAGATGAAGAACTACTGGCGGCAGCT
GCTGAACGCCAAGCTGATTACCCAGAGAAAGTTCGACAATCTGACCAAGGCCGAGAGAGGCGGCCTGAGC
GAACTGGATAAGGCCGGCTTCATCAAGAGACAGCTGGTGGAAACCCGGCAGATCACAAAGCACGTGGCAC
AGATCCTGGACTCCCGGATGAACACTAAGTACGACGAGAATGACAAGCTGATCCGGGAAGTGAAAGTGAT
CACCCTGAAGTCCAAGCTGGTGTCCGATTTCCGGAAGGATTTCCAGTTTTACAAAGTGCGCGAGATCAAC
AACTACCACCACGCCCACGACGCCTACCTGAACGCCGTCGTGGGAACCGCCCTGATCAAAAAGTACCCTA
AGCTGGAAAGCGAGTTCGTGTACGGCGACTACAAGGTGTACGACGTGCGGAAGATGATCGCCAAGAGCGA
GCAGGAAATCGGCAAGGCTACCGCCAAGTACTTCTTCTACAGCAACATCATGAACTTTTTCAAGACCGAG
ATTACCCTGGCCAACGGCGAGATCCGGAAGCGGCCTCTGATCGAGACAAACGGCGAAACCGGGGAGATCG
TGTGGGATAAGGGCCGGGATTTTGCCACCGTGCGGAAAGTGCTGAGCATGCCCCAAGTGAATATCGTGAA
AAAGACCGAGGTGCAGACAGGCGGCTTCAGCAAAGAGTCTATCCGGCCCAAGAGGAACAGCGATAAGCTG
ATCGCCAGAAAGAAGGACTGGGACCCTAAGAAGTACGGCGGCTTCGTGAGCCCCACCGTGGCCTATTCTG
TGCTGGTGGTGGCCAAAGTGGAAAAGGGCAAGTCCAAGAAACTGAAGAGTGTGAAAGAGCTGCTGGGGAT
CACCATCATGGAAAGAAGCAGCTTCGAGAAGAATCCCATCGACTTTCTGGAAGCCAAGGGCTACAAAGAA
GTGAAAAAGGACCTGATCATCAAGCTGCCTAAGTACTCCCTGTTCGAGCTGGAAAACGGCCGGAAGAGAA
TGCTGGCCTCTGCCCGGTTCCTGCAGAAGGGAAACGAACTGGCCCTGCCCTCCAAATATGTGAACTTCCT
GTACCTGGCCAGCCACTATGAGAAGCTGAAGGGCTCCCCCGAGGATAATGAGCAGAAACAGCTGTTTGTG
GAACAGCACAAGCACTACCTGGACGAGATCATCGAGCAGATCAGCGAGTTCTCCAAGAGAGTGATCCTGG
CCGACGCTAATCTGGACAAAGTGCTGTCCGCCTACAACAAGCACCGGGATAAGCCCATCAGAGAGCAGGC
CGAGAATATCATCCACCTGTTTACCCTGACCAATCTGGGAGCCCCTCGGGCCTTCAAGTACTTTGACACC
ACCATCGACCGGAAGGTGTACCGGAGCACCAAAGAGGTGCTGGACGCCACCCTGATCCACCAGAGCATCA
CCGGCCTGTACGAGACACGGATCGACCTGTCTCAGCTGGGAGGTGACAGCGGCGGGAGCGGCGGGAGCGG
GGGGAGCACTAATCTGAGCGACATCATTGAGAAGGAGACTGGGAAACAGCTGGTCATTCAGGAGTCCATC
CTGATGCTGCCTGAGGAGGTGGAGGAAGTGATCGGCAACAAGCCAGAGTCTGACATCCTGGTGCACACCG
CCTACGACGAGTCCACAGATGAGAATGTGATGCTGCTGACCTCTGACGCCCCCGAGTATAAGCCTTGGGC
CCTGGTCATCCAGGATTCTAACGGCGAGAATAAGATCAAGATGCTGAGCGGAGGATCCGGAGGATCTGGA
GGCAGCACCAACCTGTCTGACATCATCGAGAAGGAGACAGGCAAGCAGCTGGTCATCCAGGAGAGCATCC
TGATGCTGCCCGAAGAAGTCGAAGAAGTGATCGGAAACAAGCCTGAGAGCGATATCCTGGTCCATACCGC
CTACGACGAGAGTACCGACGAAAATGTGATGCTGCTGACATCCGACGCCCCAGAGTATAAGCCCTGGGCT
CTGGTCATCCAGGATTCCAACGGAGAGAACAAAATCAAAATGCTGTCTGGCGGCTCAAAAAGAACCGCCG
ACGGCAGCGAATTCGAGCCCAAGAAGAAGAGGAAAGTCTAACCGGTCATCATCACCATCACCATTGAGTT
TAAACCCGCTGATCAGCCTCGACTGTGCCTTCTAGTTGCCAGCCATCTGTTGTTTGCCCCTCCCCCGTGC
CTTCCTTGACCCTGGAAGGTGCCACTCCCACTGTCCTTTCCTAATAAAATGAGGAAATTGCATCGCATTG
TCTGAGTAGGTGTCATTCTATTCTGGGGGGTGGGGTGGGGCAGGACAGCAAGGGGGAGGATTGGGAAGAC
AATAGCAGGCATGCTGGGGATGCGGTGGGCTCTATGGCTTCTGAGGCGGAAAGAACCAGCTGGGGCTCGA
TACCGTCGACCTCTAGCTAGAGCTTGGCGTAATCATGGTCATAGCTGTTTCCTGTGTGAAATTGTTATCC
GCTCACAATTCCACACAACATACGAGCCGGAAGCATAAAGTGTAAAGCCTAGGGTGCCTAATGAGTGAGC
TAACTCACATTAATTGCGTTGCGCTCACTGCCCGCTTTCCAGTCGGGAAACCTGTCGTGCCAGCTGCATT
AATGAATCGGCCAACGCGCGGGGAGAGGCGGTTTGCGTATTGGGCGCACTTCCGCTTCCTCGCTCACTGA
CTCGCTGCGCTCGGTCGTTCGGCTGCGGCGAGCGGTATCAGCTCACTCAAAGGCGGTAATACGGTTATCC
ACAGAATCAGGGGATAACGCAGGAAAGAACATGTGAGCAAAAGGCCAGCAAAAGGCCAGGAACCGTAAAA
AGGCCGCGTTGCTGGCGTTTTTCCATAGGCTCCGCCCCCCTGACGAGCATCACAAAAATCGACGCTCAAG
TCAGAGGTGGCGAAACCCGACAGGACTATAAAGATACCAGGCGTTTCCCCCTGGAAGCTCCCTCGTGCGC
TCTCCTGTTCCGACCCTGCCGCTTACCGGATACCTGTCCGCCTTTCTCCCTTCGGGAAGCGTGGCGCTTT
CTCATAGCTCACGCTGTAGGTATCTCAGTTCGGTGTAGGTCGTTCGCTCCAAGCTGGGCTGTGTGCACGA
ACCCCCCGTTCAGCCCGACCGCTGCGCCTTATCCGGTAACTATCGTCTTGAGTCCAACCCGGTAAGACAC
GACTTATCGCCACTGGCAGCAGCCACTGGTAACAGGATTAGCAGAGCGAGGTATGTAGGCGGTGCTACAG
AGTTCTTGAAGTGGTGGCCTAACTACGGCTACACTAGAAGAACAGTATTTGGTATCTGCGCTCTGCTGAA
GCCAGTTACCTTCGGAAAAAGAGTTGGTAGCTCTTGATCCGGCAAACAAACCACCGCTGGTAGCGGTGGT
TTTTTTGTTTGCAAGCAGCAGATTACGCGCAGAAAAAAAGGATCTCAAGAAGATCCTTTGATCTTTTCTA
CGGGGTCTGACACTCAGTGGAACGAAAACTCACGTTAAGGGATTTTGGTCATGAGATTATCAAAAAGGAT
CTTCACCTAGATCCTTTTAAATTAAAAATGAAGTTTTAAATCAATCTAAAGTATATATGAGTAAACTTGG
TCTGACAGTTACCAATGCTTAATCAGTGAGGCACCTATCTCAGCGATCTGTCTATTTCGTTCATCCATAG
TTGCCTGACTCCCCGTCGTGTAGATAACTACGATACGGGAGGGCTTACCATCTGGCCCCAGTGCTGCAAT
GATACCGCGGGACCCACGCTCACCGGCTCCAGATTTATCAGCAATAAACCAGCCAGCCGGAAGGGCCGAG
CGCAGAAGTGGTCCTGCAACTTTATCCGCCTCCATCCAGTCTATTAATTGTTGCCGGGAAGCTAGAGTAA
GTAGTTCGCCAGTTAATAGTTTGCGCAACGTTGTTGCCATTGCTACAGGCATCGTGGTGTCACGCTCGTC
GTTTGGTATGGCTTCATTCAGCTCCGGTTCCCAACGATCAAGGCGAGTTACATGATCCCCCATGTTGTGC
AAAAAAGCGGTTAGCTCCTTCGGTCCTCCGATCGTTGTCAGAAGTAAGTTGGCCGCAGTGTTATCACTCA
TGGTTATGGCAGCACTGCATAATTCTCTTACTGTCATGCCATCCGTAAGATGCTTTTCTGTGACTGGTGA
GTACTCAACCAAGTCATTCTGAGAATAGTGTATGCGGCGACCGAGTTGCTCTTGCCCGGCGTCAATACGG
GATAATACCGCGCCACATAGCAGAACTTTAAAAGTGCTCATCATTGGAAAACGTTCTTCGGGGCGAAAAC
TCTCAAGGATCTTACCGCTGTTGAGATCCAGTTCGATGTAACCCACTCGTGCACCCAACTGATCTTCAGC
ATCTTTTACTTTCACCAGCGTTTCTGGGTGAGCAAAAACAGGAAGGCAAAATGCCGCAAAAAAGGGAATA
AGGGCGACACGGAAATGTTGAATACTCATACTCTTCCTTTTTCAATATTATTGAAGCATTTATCAGGGTT
ATTGTCTCATGAGCGGATACATATTTGAATGTATTTAGAAAAATAAACAAATAGGGGTTCCGCGCACATT
TCCCCGAAAAGTGCCACCTGACGTCGACGGATCGGGAGATCGATCTCCCGATCCCCTAGGGTCGACTCTC
AGTACAATCTGCTCTGATGCCGCATAGTTAAGCCAGTATCTGCTCCCTGCTTGTGTGTTGGAGGTCGCTG
AGTAGTGCGCGAGCAAAATTTAAGCTACAACAAGGCAAGGCTTGACCGACAATTGCATGAAGAATCTGCT
TAGGGTTAGGCGTTTTGCGCTGCTTCGCGATGTACGGGCCAGATATACGCGTTGACATTGATTATTGACT
AGTTATTAATAGTAATCAATTACGGGGTCATTAGTTCATAGCCCATATATGGAGTTCCGCGTTACATAAC
TTACGGTAAATGGCCCGCCTGGCTGACCGCCCAACGACCCCCGCCCATTGACGTCAATAATGACGTATGT
TCCCATAGTAACGCCAATAGGGACTTTCCATTGACGTCAATGGGTGGAGTATTTACGGTAAACTGCCCAC
TTGGCAGTACATCAAGTGTATCATATGCCAAGTACGCCCCCTATTGACGTCAATGACGGTAAATGGCCCG
CCTGGCATTATGCCCAGTACATGACCTTATGGGACTTTCCTACTTGGCAGTACATCTACGTATTAGTCAT
CGCTATTACCATG
Features (pLannotate 1.2.2; 18 found; start..end, strand, type, name):
      1..204     +  promoter       CMV promoter: human cytomegalovirus (CMV) immediate early promoter
    246..264     +  promoter       T7 promoter: promoter for bacteriophage T7 RNA polymerase
    272..820     +  CDS            APOBEC1 (fragment): ABEC1_MONDO - Experimental evidence at protein level: Swiss-Prot protein existence level 1. Catalytic component of the apolipoprotein B mRNA editing enzyme complex which is responsible for the postranscriptional editing of a CAA codon for Gln to a UAA codon for stop in the APOB mRNA. May also play a role in the epigenetic regulation of gene expression by participating in DNA demethylation. From Monodelphis domestica (Gray short-tailed opossum).
    917..2518    +  CDS            dCas9(N): N-terminal portion of catalytically inactive Streptococcus pyogenes dCas9 carrying the D10A mutation (Zetsche et al., 2015)
   2519..5013    +  CDS            Cas9(C) (fragment): C-terminal portion of Streptococcus pyogenes Cas9 (Zetsche et al., 2015)
   5327..5575    +  CDS            UGI: UNGI_BPPB2 - Experimental evidence at protein level: Swiss-Prot protein existence level 1. This protein binds specifically and reversibly to the host uracil-DNA glycosylase, preventing removal of uracil residues from PBS2 DNA by the host uracil-excision repair system. From Bacillus phage PBS2 (Bacteriophage PBS2).
   5693..5917    +  polyA_signal   bGH poly(A) signal: bovine growth hormone polyadenylation signal
   5921..5942    +  promoter       SV40 promoter (fragment): SV40 enhancer and early promoter
   5947..5963    +  misc_feature   MCS (fragment): pBluescript multiple cloning site
   6012..6028    -  protein_bind   lac operator: The lac repressor binds to the lac operator to inhibit transcription in E. coli. This inhibition can be relieved by adding lactose or isopropyl-β-D-thiogalactopyranoside (IPTG). lac repressor encoded by lacI
   6036..6066    -  promoter       lac promoter: promoter for the E. coli lac operon
   6081..6102    -  protein_bind   CAP binding site: CAP binding activates transcription in the presence of cAMP. E. coli catabolite activator protein
   6115..6207    -  CDS            lacI (fragment): lac repressor; lacI; The lac repressor binds to the lac operator to inhibit transcription in E. coli. This inhibition can be relieved by adding lactose or isopropyl-β-D-thiogalactopyranoside (IPTG).
   6390..6978    -  rep_origin     ori: high-copy-number ColE1/pMB1/pBR322/pUC origin of replication
   7149..8009    -  CDS            AmpR: β-lactamase; bla; confers resistance to ampicillin, carbenicillin, and related antibiotics
   8010..8114    -  promoter       AmpR promoter: bla
   8185..8229    -  misc_feature   bom (fragment): basis of mobility region from pBR322
   8384..8763    +  enhancer       CMV enhancer: human cytomegalovirus immediate early enhancer
