[The description below was written by a language model from this plasmid's Addgene catalogue record and pLannotate feature annotations shown in this document.]
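Description:
pBT374 is a mammalian expression plasmid, built on the pBT195 backbone, that encodes the cytosine base editor evoFERNY-BE4max-NG. It is propagated in E. coli as a high-copy plasmid through a ColE1/pUC-type origin and is selected with ampicillin via the β-lactamase gene and its native promoter. The remaining bacterial elements annotated (lac promoter and operator, CAP site, short lacI, bom, SV40 promoter and MCS fragments) appear to be backbone remnants. No mammalian selection marker is annotated, so the plasmid seems suited to transient transfection.

The payload is a single long open reading frame driven by the CMV enhancer and immediate early promoter, which span the numbering origin of the circular sequence, and terminated by the bGH polyadenylation signal. A T7 promoter sits just upstream of the coding region and could support in vitro transcription. The fusion begins with a cytidine deaminase domain. The annotation software matched it to a fragment of opossum APOBEC1, but this is a homology call. The record identifies the domain as evoFERNY, an evolved deaminase carrying the H102P and D104N mutations. It is followed by Streptococcus pyogenes Cas9 carrying D10A, which on its own gives a nickase; the "NG" in the name indicates a variant with relaxed, NG-type PAM recognition. A uracil glycosylase inhibitor (UGI) from phage PBS2 is annotated downstream; the unannotated gap before it would be consistent with the second UGI copy typical of BE4-type editors, though the table does not confirm this. UGI blocks uracil excision, favouring C•G to T•A outcomes. No guide RNA cassette is annotated, so a guide would have to be supplied separately. The construct comes from work on continuous evolution of base editors for broader target compatibility and higher activity.
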