Addgene plasmid #125615: pBT374
Purpose: Expresses evoFERNY-BE4max-NG in mammalian cells
Depositing lab: David Liu. Depositing organization: Broad Institute. Publication: Continuous evolution of base editors with expanded target compatibility and improved activity. Thuronyi BW, Koblan LW, Levy JM, Yeh WH, Zheng C, Newby GA, Wilson C, Bhaumik M, Shubina-Oleinik O, Holt JR, Liu DR. Nat Biotechnol. 2019 Jul 22. pii: 10.1038/s41587-019-0193-0. doi: 10.1038/s41587-019-0193-0. PubMed 31332326.
Backbone
  Vector backbone: pBT195
  Vector type: Mammalian Expression
Growth in bacteria
  Bacterial resistance: Ampicillin, 100 μg/mL
  Growth temperature: 37°C
  Growth strain: DH5alpha
  Copy number: High Copy
Gene/Insert
  Gene/Insert name: evoFERNY-BE4max-NG
  Mutation: H102P D104N
  Cloning method: Restriction Enzyme; 5′ cloning site Unknown (unknown if destroyed); 3′ cloning site Unknown (unknown if destroyed)
Terms and licenses: Academic/Nonprofit Terms; Industry Terms: Not Available to Industry
Depositor comments: Please see https://benchling.com/s/seq-yOkx507aEyhFduGQKQOz for additional information.
How to cite: pBT374 was a gift from David Liu (Addgene plasmid # 125615 ; http://n2t.net/addgene:125615 ; RRID:Addgene_125615)
